>Addgene plasmid #79158 | pET31b-T7-Spinach2-Ct | depositor full sequence | sequence record 156461 | pET31b-T7-Spinach2-Ct sequence 5492 bps
[57 nt withheld, positions 1-57]
CCCATTCGCCAATCCGGATATAGTTCCTCCTTTCAGCAAAAAACCCCTCAAGACCCGTTTAGAGGCCCCA
AGGGGTTATGCTAGTTATTGCTCAGCGGTGGCAGCAGCCAACTCAGCTTCCTTTCGGGCTTTGTTAGCAG
CCGGATCTCAGTGGTGGTGGTGGTGGTGCTCGAGCAAAAAACCCCTCAAGACCCGTTTAGAGGCCCCAAG
GGGTTATGCTAGATGTAACTAGTTACGGAGCTCACACTCTACTCAACAAATGGCAGCCTGGCGATCATAG
CTTTAAAACATTGTTTTAAAACAGTAGACCCATGGCTTTGCGTCATCACCTTTCGGTGATTTTGCCCTGT
TTCATTGGACCCGTCCTTCACCATTTCATTCAGTTACATCCTATAGTGAGTCGTATTAAGATCTCGATCC
TCTACGCCGGACGCATCGTGGCCGGCATCACCGGCGCCACAGGTGCGGTTGCTGGCGCCTATATCGCCGA
CATCACCGATGGGGAAGATCGGGCTCGCCACTTCGGGCTCATGAGCGCTTGTTTCGGCGTGGGTATGGTG
GCAGGCCCCGTGGCCGGGGGACTGTTGGGCGCCATCTCCTTGCATGCACCATTCCTTGCGGCGGCGGTGC
TCAACGGCCTCAACCTACTACTGGGCTGCTTCCTAATGCAGGAGTCGCATAAGGGAGAGCGTCGAGATCC
CGGACACCATCGAATGGCGCAAAACCTTTCGCGGTATGGCATGATAGCGCCCGGAAGAGAGTCAATTCAG
GGTGGTGAATGTGAAACCAGTAACGTTATACGATGTCGCAGAGTATGCCGGTGTCTCTTATCAGACCGTT
TCCCGCGTGGTGAACCAGGCCAGCCACGTTTCTGCGAAAACGCGGGAAAAAGTGGAAGCGGCGATGGCGG
AGCTGAATTACATTCCCAACCGCGTGGCACAACAACTGGCGGGCAAACAGTCGTTGCTGATTGGCGTTGC
CACCTCCAGTCTGGCCCTGCACGCGCCGTCGCAAATTGTCGCGGCGATTAAATCTCGCGCCGATCAACTG
GGTGCCAGCGTGGTGGTGTCGATGGTAGAACGAAGCGGCGTCGAAGCCTGTAAAGCGGCGGTGCACAATC
TTCTCGCGCAACGCGTCAGTGGGCTGATCATTAACTATCCGCTGGATGACCAGGATGCCATTGCTGTGGA
AGCTGCCTGCACTAATGTTCCGGCGTTATTTCTTGATGTCTCTGACCAGACACCCATCAACAGTATTATT
TTCTCCCATGAAGACGGTACGCGACTGGGCGTGGAGCATCTGGTCGCATTGGGTCACCAGCAAATCGCGC
TGTTAGCGGGCCCATTAAGTTCTGTCTCGGCGCGTCTGCGTCTGGCTGGCTGGCATAAATATCTCACTCG
CAATCAAATTCAGCCGATAGCGGAACGGGAAGGCGACTGGAGTGCCATGTCCGGTTTTCAACAAACCATG
CAAATGCTGAATGAGGGCATCGTTCCCACTGCGATGCTGGTTGCCAACGATCAGATGGCGCTGGGCGCAA
TGCGCGCCATTACCGAGTCCGGGCTGCGCGTTGGTGCGGATATCTCGGTAGTGGGATACGACGATACCGA
AGACAGCTCATGTTATATCCCGCCGTTAACCACCATCAAACAGGATTTTCGCCTGCTGGGGCAAACCAGC
GTGGACCGCTTGCTGCAACTCTCTCAGGGCCAGGCGGTGAAGGGCAATCAGCTGTTGCCCGTCTCACTGG
TGAAAAGAAAAACCACCCTGGCGCCCAATACGCAAACCGCCTCTCCCCGCGCGTTGGCCGATTCATTAAT
GCAGCTGGCACGACAGGTTTCCCGACTGGAAAGCGGGCAGTGAGCGCAACGCAATTAATGTAAGTTAGCT
CACTCATTAGGCACCGGGATCTCGACCGATGCCCTTGAGAGCCTTCAACCCAGTCAGCTCCTTCCGGTGG
GCGCGGGGCATGACTATCGTCGCCGCACTTATGACTGTCTTCTTTATCATGCAACTCGTAGGACAGGTGC
CGGCAGCGCTCTGGGTCATTTTCGGCGAGGACCGCTTTCGCTGGAGCGCGACGATGATCGGCCTGTCGCT
TGCGGTATTCGGAATCTTGCACGCCCTCGCTCAAGCCTTCGTCACTGGTCCCGCCACCAAACGTTTCGGC
GAGAAGCAGGCCATTATCGCCGGCATGGCGGCCCCACGGGTGCGCATGATCGTGCTCCTGTCGTTGAGGA
CCCGGCTAGGCTGGCGGGGTTGCCTTACTGGTTAGCAGAATGAATCACCGATACGCGAGCGAACGTGAAG
CGACTGCTGCTGCAAAACGTCTGCGACCTGAGCAACAACATGAATGGTCTTCGGTTTCCGTGTTTCGTAA
AGTCTGGAAACGCGGAAGTCAGCGCCCTGCACCATTATGTTCCGGATCTGCATCGCAGGATGCTGCTGGC
TACCCTGTGGAACACCTACATCTGTATTAACGAAGCGCTGGCATTGACCCTGAGTGATTTTTCTCTGGTC
CCGCCGCATCCATACCGCCAGTTGTTTACCCTCACAACGTTCCAGTAACCGGGCATGTTCATCATCAGTA
ACCCGTATCGTGAGCATCCTCTCTCGTTTCATCGGTATCATTACCCCCATGAACAGAAATCCCCCTTACA
CGGAGGCATCAGTGACCAAACAGGAAAAAACCGCCCTTAACATGGCCCGCTTTATCAGAAGCCAGACATT
AACGCTTCTGGAGAAACTCAACGAGCTGGACGCGGATGAACAGGCAGACATCTGTGAATCGCTTCACGAC
CACGCTGATGAGCTTTACCGCAGCTGCCTCGCGCGTTTCGGTGATGACGGTGAAAACCTCTGACACATGC
AGCTCCCGGAGACGGTCACAGCTTGTCTGTAAGCGGATGCCGGGAGCAGACAAGCCCGTCAGGGCGCGTC
AGCGGGTGTTGGCGGGTGTCGGGGCGCAGCCATGACCCAGTCACGTAGCGATAGCGGAGTGTATACTGGC
TTAACTATGCGGCATCAGAGCAGATTGTACTGAGAGTGCACCATATATGCGGTGTGAAATACCGCACAGA
TGCGTAAGGAGAAAATACCGCATCAGGCGCTCTTCCGCTTCCTCGCTCACTGACTCGCTGCGCTCGGTCG
TTCGGCTGCGGCGAGCGGTATCAGCTCACTCAAAGGCGGTAATACGGTTATCCACAGAATCAGGGGATAA
CGCAGGAAAGAACATGTGAGCAAAAGGCCAGCAAAAGGCCAGGAACCGTAAAAAGGCCGCGTTGCTGGCG
TTTTTCCATAGGCTCCGCCCCCCTGACGAGCATCACAAAAATCGACGCTCAAGTCAGAGGTGGCGAAACC
CGACAGGACTATAAAGATACCAGGCGTTTCCCCCTGGAAGCTCCCTCGTGCGCTCTCCTGTTCCGACCCT
GCCGCTTACCGGATACCTGTCCGCCTTTCTCCCTTCGGGAAGCGTGGCGCTTTCTCATAGCTCACGCTGT
AGGTATCTCAGTTCGGTGTAGGTCGTTCGCTCCAAGCTGGGCTGTGTGCACGAACCCCCCGTTCAGCCCG
ACCGCTGCGCCTTATCCGGTAACTATCGTCTTGAGTCCAACCCGGTAAGACACGACTTATCGCCACTGGC
AGCTGGTAACAGGATTAGCAGAGCGAGGTATGTAGGCGGTGCTACAGAGTTCTTGAAGTGGTGGCCTAAC
TACGGCTACACTAGAAGGACAGTATTTGGTATCTGCGCTCTGCTGAAGCCAGTTACCTTCGGAAAAAGAG
TTGGTAGCTCTTGATCCGGCAAACAAACCACCGCTGGTAGCGGTGGTTTTTTTGTTTGCAAGCAGCAGAT
TACGCGCAGAAAAAAAGGATCTCAAGAAGATCCTTTGATCTTTTCTACGGGGTCTGACGCTCAGTGGAAC
GAAAACTCACGTTAAGGGATTTTGGTCATGAGATTATCAAAAAGGATCTTCACCTAGATCCTTTTAAATT
AAAAATGAAGTTTTAAATCAATCTAAAGTATATATGAGTAAACTTGGTCTGACAGTTACCAATGCTTAAT
CAGTGAGGCACCTATCTCAGCGATCTGTCTATTTCGTTCATCCATAGTTGCCTGACTCCCCGTCGTGTAG
ATAACTACGATACGGGAGGGCTTACCATCTGGCCCCAGTGCTGCAATGATACCGCGAGACCCACGCTCAC
CGGCTCCAGATTTATCAGCAATAAACCAGCCAGCCGGAAGGGCCGAGCGCAGAAGTGGTCCTGCAACTTT
ATCCGCCTCCATCCAGTCTATTAATTGTTGCCGGGAAGCTAGAGTAAGTAGTTCGCCAGTTAATAGTTTG
CGCAACGTTGTTGCCATTGCTGCAGGCATCGTGGTGTCACGCTCGTCGTTTGGTATGGCTTCATTCAGCT
CCGGTTCCCAACGATCAAGGCGAGTTACATGATCCCCCATGTTGTGCAAAAAAGCGGTTAGCTCCTTCGG
TCCTCCGATCGTTGTCAGAAGTAAGTTGGCCGCAGTGTTATCACTCATGGTTATGGCAGCACTGCATAAT
TCTCTTACTGTCATGCCATCCGTAAGATGCTTTTCTGTGACTGGTGAGTACTCAACCAAGTCATTCTGAG
AATAGTGTATGCGGCGACCGAGTTGCTCTTGCCCGGCGTCAATACGGGATAATACCGCGCCACATAGCAG
AACTTTAAAAGTGCTCATCATTGGAAAACGTTCTTCGGGGCGAAAACTCTCAAGGATCTTACCGCTGTTG
AGATCCAGTTCGATGTAACCCACTCGTGCACCCAACTGATCTTCAGCATCTTTTACTTTCACCAGCGTTT
CTGGGTGAGCAAAAACAGGAAGGCAAAATGCCGCAAAAAAGGGAATAAGGGCGACACGGAAATGTTGAAT
ACTCATACTCTTCCTTTTTCAATATTATTGAAGCATTTATCAGGGTTATTGTCTCATGAGCGGATACATA
TTTGAATGTATTTAGAAAAATAAACAAATAGGGGTTCCGCGCACATTTCCCCGAAAAGTGCCACCTAAAT
TGTAAGCGTTAATATTTTGTTAAAATTCGCGTTAAATTTTTGTTAAATCAGCTCATTTTTTAACCAATAG
GCCGAAATCGGCAAAATCCCTTATAAATCAAAAGAATAGACCGAGATAGGGT
[37 nt withheld, positions 5220-5256]
AAAGAACGTGGACTCCAACGTCAAAGG
[49 nt withheld, positions 5284-5332]
T
[91 nt withheld, positions 5334-5424]
G
[67 nt withheld, positions 5426-5492]
Features (pLannotate 1.2.2; 18 found; start..end, strand, type, name):
     94..141     -  terminator     T7 terminator: transcription terminator for bacteriophage T7 RNA polymerase
    149..198     -  CDS            SET1 (fragment): solubility-enhancement tag derived from T7 phage gene 10B
    208..225     -  CDS            9xHis (fragment): 9xHis affinity tag
    232..279     -  terminator     T7 terminator: transcription terminator for bacteriophage T7 RNA polymerase
    315..412     -  ncRNA          c-di-GMP-I: Accession: RF01051 - Cyclic di-GMP-I riboswitch
    447..465     -  promoter       T7 promoter: promoter for bacteriophage T7 RNA polymerase
    473..752     +  CDS            TcR (fragment): tetracycline efflux protein; tet; confers resistance to tetracycline
    760..837     +  promoter       lacI promoter: lacI
    838..1920    +  CDS            lacI: lac repressor; lacI; The lac repressor binds to the lac operator to inhibit transcription in E. coli. This inhibition can be relieved by adding lactose or isopropyl-β-D-thiogalactopyranoside (IPTG).
   1933..1954    +  protein_bind   CAP binding site: CAP binding activates transcription in the presence of cAMP. E. coli catabolite activator protein
   1969..2260    +  CDS            TcR (fragment): tetracycline efflux protein; tet; confers resistance to tetracycline
   2332..2712    -  CDS            YPB1_ECOLX: Protein predicted: Swiss-Prot protein existence level 4. From Escherichia coli.
   2729..2920    +  CDS            rop: Rop protein, which maintains plasmids at low copy number; rop
   3022..3164    +  misc_feature   bom: basis of mobility region from pBR322
   3350..3932    -  rep_origin     ori: high-copy-number ColE1/pMB1/pBR322/pUC origin of replication
   4103..4963    -  CDS            AmpR: β-lactamase; bla; confers resistance to ampicillin, carbenicillin, and related antibiotics
   4964..5068    -  promoter       AmpR promoter: bla
   5121..57      -  rep_origin     f1 ori (across the origin) (sequence partly withheld): f1 bacteriophage origin of replication; arrow indicates direction of (+) strand synthesis
