[The description below was written by a language model from this plasmid's Addgene catalogue record and pLannotate feature annotations shown in this document.]
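Description:
pET31b-T7-Spinach2-Ct is a bacterial expression plasmid built on the Novagen pET31b+ backbone that transcribes an RNA-based fluorescent biosensor rather than a protein. It replicates in E. coli from a pBR322-type ColE1 origin accompanied by the rop gene and bom site, consistent with the low copy number listed in the record. Selection is with ampicillin through the β-lactamase gene and its own promoter. An f1 origin is also present, as is lacI with its promoter, a standard pET component for IPTG-controlled expression in hosts that supply T7 RNA polymerase. The short tetracycline-resistance fragments annotated in the backbone are pBR322 remnants, not a functional marker.

The payload is a 169 bp insert, T7-tRNA-Spinach2-Ct, cloned between BglII and XhoI with both sites retained. A T7 promoter drives an RNA in which, going by the insert name, the Spinach2 fluorogenic aptamer is combined with a tRNA scaffold and the "Ct" sensing domain. The annotation identifies a cyclic di-GMP-I riboswitch element in this region, followed by a T7 terminator. In sensors of this type, ligand binding to the riboswitch domain promotes folding of the Spinach2 aptamer so that it can bind and activate its dye, giving a fluorescence readout of cyclic di-GMP. The record does not state the organism from which the Ct riboswitch derives.

Downstream of the insert, residual pET31b elements remain: a His-tag fragment, a small tag-like fragment and a second T7 terminator. These lie beyond the first terminator and are not part of the sensor. The associated publication describes such sensors for detecting cyclic di-GMP, including under anaerobic conditions. The deposited sequence is 5,492 nt, slightly shorter than the catalogue's total size of 5,598 bp.
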