Addgene plasmid #79158: pET31b-T7-Spinach2-Ct
Purpose: Expresses the Ct biosensor under a T7 promoter
Depositing lab: Ming Hammond. Depositing organization: University of California, Berkeley. Publication: Next-generation RNA-based fluorescent biosensors enable anaerobic detection of cyclic di-GMP. Wang XC, Wilson SC, Hammond MC. Nucleic Acids Res. 2016 Jul 5. pii: gkw580. 10.1093/nar/gkw580 PubMed 27382070.
Backbone
  Vector backbone: pET31b+
  Backbone manufacturer: Novagen
  Backbone size w/o insert (bp): 5700
  Total vector size (bp): 5598
  Modifications to backbone: Inserted at BglII/XhoI
  Vector type: Bacterial Expression
Growth in bacteria
  Bacterial resistance: Ampicillin, 100 μg/mL
  Growth temperature: 37°C
  Growth strain: DH5alpha
  Copy number: Low Copy
Gene/Insert
  Gene/Insert name: T7-tRNA-Spinach2-Ct
  Insert size (bp): 169
  Promoter: T7
  Cloning method: Restriction Enzyme; 5′ cloning site BglII (not destroyed); 3′ cloning site XhoI (not destroyed)
  Sequencing primers: 5′ CGCTTAATGCGCCGCTACAG; 3′ CCGGCGTAGAGGATCGAGATCT
Terms and licenses: Academic/Nonprofit Terms; Industry Terms: Not Available to Industry
How to cite: pET31b-T7-Spinach2-Ct was a gift from Ming Hammond (Addgene plasmid # 79158 ; http://n2t.net/addgene:79158 ; RRID:Addgene_79158)
