>Addgene plasmid #79158 | pET31b-T7-Spinach2-Ct | addgene partial sequence | sequence record 153203 | LacI-R 5'-GGCATACTCTGCGACATCGT-3'
TGAATTGACTCTCTTCCGGGCGCTATCATGCCATACCGCGAAAGGTTTTGCGCCATTCGATGGTGTCCGG
GATCTCGACGCTCTCCCTTATGCGACTCCTGCATTAGGAAGCAGCCCAGTAGTAGGTTGAGGCCGTTGAG
CACCGCCGCCGCAAGGAATGGTGCATGCAAGGAGATGGCGCCCAACAGTCCCCCGGCCACGGGGCCTGCC
ACCATACCCACGCCGAAACAAGCGCTCATGAGCCCGAAGTGGCGAGCCCGATCTTCCCCATCGGTGATGT
CGGCGATATAGGCGCCAGCAACCGCACCTGTGGCGCCGGTGATGCCGGCCACGATGCGTCCGGCGTAGAG
GATCGAGATCTTAATACGACTCACTATAGGATGTAACTGAATGAAATGGTGAAGGACGGGTCCAATGAAA
CAGGGCAAAATCACCGAAAGGTGATGACGCAAAGCCATGGGTCTACTGTTTTAAAACAATGTTTTAAAGC
TATGATCGCCAGGCTGCCATTTGTTGAGTAGAGTGTGAGCTCCGTAACTAGTTACATCTAGCATAACCCC
TTGGGGCCTCTAAACGGGTCTTGAGGGGTTTTTTGCTCGAGCACCACCACCACCACCACTGAGATCCGGC
TGCTAACAAAGCCCGAAAGGAAGCTGAGTTGGCTGCTGCCACCGCTGAGCAATAACTAGCATAACCCCTT
GGGGCCTCTAAACGGGTCTTGAGGGGTTTTTTGCTGAAAGGAGGAACTATATCCGGATTGGCGAATGGG
[124 nt withheld, positions 770-893]
C
[91 nt withheld, positions 895-985]
AGGGTGATGGTT
