>Addgene plasmid #79158 | pET31b-T7-Spinach2-Ct | addgene partial sequence | sequence record 153204 | Amp-R 5'-ATAATACCGCGCCACATAGC-3'
TGGAAAACGTTCTTCGGGGCGAAAACTCTCAAGGATCTTACCGCTGTTGAGATCCAGTTCGATGTAACCC
ACTCGTGCACCCAACTGATCTTCAGCATCTTTTACTTTCACCAGCGTTTCTGGGTGAGCAAAAACAGGAA
GGCAAAATGCCGCAAAAAAGGGAATAAGGGCGACACGGAAATGTTGAATACTCATACTCTTCCTTTTTCA
ATATTATTGAAGCATTTATCAGGGTTATTGTCTCATGAGCGGATACATATTTGAATGTATTTAGAAAAAT
AAACAAATAGGGGTTCCGCGCACATTTCCCCGAAAAGTGCCACCTAAATTGTAAGCGTTAATATTTTGTT
AAAATTCGCGTTAAATTTTTGTTAAATCAGCTCATTTTTTAACCAATAGGCCGAAATCGGCAAAATCCCT
TATAAATCAAAAGAATAGACCGAGATAGGGT
[37 nt withheld, positions 452-488]
AAAGAACGTGGACTCCAACGTCAAAGG
[49 nt withheld, positions 516-564]
T
[91 nt withheld, positions 566-656]
G
[124 nt withheld, positions 658-781]
CCCATTCGCCAATCCGGATATAGTTCCTCCTTTCAGCAAAAAACCCCTCAAGACCCGTTTAGAGGCCCCA
AGGGGTTATGCTAGTTATTGCTCAGCGGTGGCAGCAGCCAACTCAGCTTCCTTTCGGGCTTTGTTAGCAG
CCGGATCTCAGTGGTGGTGGTGGTGGTGCTCGAGCAAAAAACCCCTCAAGACCCGTTTAGAGGCCCCAAG
GGGTTATGCTAGATGTAACTA
